Addgene plasmid #83393: His8:MBP-tev-Ala-eK-Flv
Purpose: bacterial expression vector pVP16 containing a derivative of E. coli lacZ fused with E. coli flavin binding protein MioC to be used in N-end rule in vitro ubiquitination studies
Depositing lab: Nico Dissmeyer. Depositing organization: Leibniz Institute of Plant Biochemistry (IPB). Publication: Real-time detection of N-end rule-mediated ubiquitination via fluorescently labeled substrate probes. Mot AC, Prell E, Klecker M, Naumann C, Faden F, Westermann B, Dissmeyer N. New Phytol. 2017 Mar 9. doi: 10.1111/nph.14497. PubMed 28277608.
Backbone
  Vector backbone: pVP16
  Vector type: Bacterial Expression, Synthetic Biology
Growth in bacteria
  Bacterial resistance: Ampicillin, 100 μg/mL
  Growth temperature: 37°C
  Growth strain: BL21
  Copy number: High Copy
Gene/Insert
  Gene/Insert name: flavin binding protein MioC
  Species: E. coli
  Insert size (bp): 450
  GenBank ID: WP_080028772.1
  Tag / fusion protein: 8xHis (N terminal on backbone); MBP (N terminal on backbone); 3xHA (N terminal on backbone)
  Cloning method: Gateway Cloning
  Sequencing primers: 5′ gatgtccgctttctggtatgc; 3′ GTTCTGAGGTCATTACTGG
Terms and licenses: Academic/Nonprofit Terms; Industry Terms: Not Available to Industry
How to cite: His8:MBP-tev-Ala-eK-Flv was a gift from Nico Dissmeyer (Addgene plasmid # 83393 ; http://n2t.net/addgene:83393 ; RRID:Addgene_83393)
