[The description below was written by a language model from this plasmid's Addgene catalogue record and pLannotate feature annotations shown in this document.]
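Description:
His8:MBP-tev-Ala-eK-Flv is a bacterial expression plasmid built on the Gateway-compatible pVP16 backbone for producing an artificial N-end rule substrate in E. coli. It is a 6,662-nt high-copy plasmid that replicates from a ColE1/pUC-type origin (with a pBR322 bom region and only a remnant of rop) and is selected with ampicillin through the bla gene. A chloramphenicol acetyltransferase gene with a partial promoter is also annotated downstream of the expression cassette, although the catalogue lists only ampicillin as the selection. The plasmid carries its own lacI gene under the lacIq promoter, so the lac operator-containing T5 promoter that drives the fusion is repressed until IPTG is added. Because T5 is read by the host RNA polymerase, no T7 polymerase is needed. The lambda t0 and rrnB T1 terminators lie downstream of the cassette.

The open reading frame runs on the reverse strand. According to the catalogue it begins with an 8xHis tag, which the feature table does not annotate separately. This is followed by cytosolic maltose-binding protein lacking its signal sequence, attB1, a TEV protease site, a short segment annotated as a lacI fragment, a 3xHA epitope tag and the E. coli flavin-binding protein MioC, ending before attB2. The lacI-annotated segment presumably corresponds to the "eK" linker, which the catalogue describes instead as a lacZ derivative, so the two sources differ on its origin. His8 and MBP aid solubility and affinity purification. As the name implies, TEV cleavage is intended to release the substrate with alanine as its new N-terminal residue. The construct is meant for in vitro N-end rule ubiquitination studies, for which the associated publication describes real-time detection using fluorescently labelled substrate probes.
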