Features (pLannotate 1.2.2; 22 found; start..end, strand, type, name):
     73..91      -  CDS            TEV site (fragment): tobacco etch virus (TEV) protease recognition and cleavage site
     94..118     -  protein_bind   attB1: mutant version of attB; recombination site for the Gateway® BP reaction BP Clonase™
    188..1285    -  CDS            MBP: maltose binding protein from E. coli; malE (mutated); This version of the gene does not encode a signal sequence, so MBP will remain in the cytosol.
   1355..1371    -  protein_bind   lac operator: The lac repressor binds to the lac operator to inhibit transcription in E. coli. This inhibition can be relieved by adding lactose or isopropyl-β-D-thiogalactopyranoside (IPTG). lac repressor encoded by lacI
   1379..1423    -  promoter       T5 promoter: bacteriophage T5 promoter for E. coli RNA polymerase, with embedded lac operator
   1533..1637    +  promoter       AmpR promoter: bla
   1638..2498    +  CDS            AmpR: β-lactamase; bla; confers resistance to ampicillin, carbenicillin, and related antibiotics
   2669..3257    +  rep_origin     ori: high-copy-number ColE1/pMB1/pBR322/pUC origin of replication
   3443..3583    -  misc_feature   bom: basis of mobility region from pBR322
   3685..3726    -  CDS            rop (fragment): Rop protein, which maintains plasmids at low copy number; rop
   3775..3852    +  promoter       lacIq promoter: lacI (mutant); In the lacIq allele, a single base change in the promoter boosts expression of the lacI gene about 10-fold.
   3853..4935    +  CDS            lacI: lac repressor; lacI; The lac repressor binds to the lac operator to inhibit transcription in E. coli. This inhibition can be relieved by adding lactose or isopropyl-β-D-thiogalactopyranoside (IPTG).
   4948..4969    +  protein_bind   CAP binding site: CAP binding activates transcription in the presence of cAMP. E. coli catabolite activator protein
   4988..5005    +  promoter       tet promoter (fragment): E. coli promoter for tetracycline efflux protein gene
   5028..5114    -  terminator     rrnB T1 terminator: Escherichia coli rrnB; transcription terminator T1 from the E. coli rrnB gene
   5182..5838    -  CDS            cat: CAT_ECOLX - Experimental evidence at protein level: Swiss-Prot protein existence level 1. This enzyme is an effector of chloramphenicol resistance in bacteria. From Escherichia coli. This protein is used as a marker in many commonly used cloning vectors, such as pACYC184.
   5839..5867    -  promoter       cat promoter (fragment): promoter of the E. coli cat gene encoding chloramphenicol acetyltransferase
   5882..5976    -  terminator     lambda t0 terminator: transcription terminator from phage lambda
   6044..6068    +  protein_bind   attB2: mutant version of attB; recombination site for the Gateway® BP reaction BP Clonase™
   6076..6513    -  CDS            mioC: MIOC_ECOLI - Also known as yieB. Experimental evidence at protein level: Swiss-Prot protein existence level 1. Probable electron transporter required for biotin synthase activity. From Escherichia coli (strain K12).
   6520..6609    -  CDS            3xHA: three tandem HA epitope tags
   6622..53      -  CDS            lacI (fragment) (across the origin): lac repressor; lacI; The lac repressor binds to the lac operator to inhibit transcription in E. coli. This inhibition can be relieved by adding lactose or isopropyl-β-D-thiogalactopyranoside (IPTG).
>Addgene plasmid #83393 | His8:MBP-tev-Ala-eK-Flv | addgene full sequence | sequence record 174595 | Addgene NGS Result
GCGTATTGGGCGCCAGGGTGGTTTTTCTTTTCACCAGTGAGACGGGCAACAGCCAAGCTCCAGATCCGTG
AGCCTGAAAATACAGGTTTTCTAAGCCTGCTTTTTTGTACAAACTTGTGAGGTACAGGTTTTCGTCGATC
CCGAGGTTGTTGTTATTGTTATTGTTGTTGTTGTTCGAGCTCGAATTAGTCTGCGCGTCTTTCAGGGCTT
CATCGACAGTCTGACGACCGCTGGCGGCGTTGATCACCGCAGTACGCACGGCATACCAGAAAGCGGACAT
CTGCGGGATGTTCGGCATGATTTCACCTTTCTGGGCGTTTTCCATAGTGGCGGCAATACGTGGATCTTTC
GCCAACTCTTCCTCGTAAGACTTCAGCGCTACGGCACCCAGCGGTTTGTCTTTATTAACCGCTTCCAGAC
CTTCATCAGTCAGCAGATAGTTTTCGAGGAACTCTTTTGCCAGCTCTTTGTTCGGACTGGCGGCGTTAAT
ACCTGCGCTCAGCACGCCAACGAACGGTTTGGATGGTTGACCCTTGAAGGTCGGCAGTACCGTTACACCA
TAATTCACTTTGCTGGTGTCGATGTTGGACCATGCCCACGGGCCGTTGATGGTCATCGCTGTTTCGCCTT
TATTAAAGGCAGCTTCTGCGATGGAGTAATCGGTGTCTGCATTCATGTGTTTGTTTTTAATCAGGTCAAC
CAGGAAGGTCAGACCCGCTTTCGCGCCAGCGTTATCCACGCCCACGTCTTTAATGTCGTACTTGCCGTTT
TCATACTTGAACGCATAACCCCCGTCAGCAGCAATCAGCGGCCAGGTGAAGTACGGTTCTTGCAGGTTGA
ACATCAGCGCGCTCTTACCTTTCGCTTTCAGTTCTTTATCCAGCGCCGGGATCTCTTCCCAGGTTTTTGG
CGGGTTCGGCAGCAGATCTTTGTTATAAATCAGCGATAACGCTTCAACAGCGATCGGGTAAGCAATCAGC
TTGCCGTTGTAACGTACGGCATCCCAGGTAAACGGATACAGCTTGTCCTGGAACGCTTTGTCCGGGGTGA
TTTCAGCCAACAGGCCAGATTGAGCGTAGCCACCAAAGCGGTCGTGTGCCCAGAAGATAATGTCAGGGCC
ATCGCCAGTTGCCGCAACCTGTGGGAATTTCTCTTCCAGTTTATCCGGATGCTCAACGGTGACTTTAATT
CCGGTATCTTTCTCGAATTTCTTACCGACTTCAGCGAGACCGTTATAGCCTTTATCGCCGTTAATCCAGA
TTACCAGTTTACCTTCTTCGATTTTTGAATGGTGATGGTGATGATGGTGATGTCCCATGGTTAATTTCTC
CTCTTTAATGAATTCTGTGTGAAATTGTTATCCGCTCACAATTGAATCTATTATAATTGTTATCCGCTCA
CAAAGCAAATAAATTTTTTATGATTTCTCGAGGTGAAGACGAAAGGGCCTCGTGATACGCCTATTTTTAT
AGGTTAATGTCATGATAATAATGGTTTCTTAGACGTCAGGTGGCACTTTTCGGGGAAATGTGCGCGGAAC
CCCTATTTGTTTATTTTTCTAAATACATTCAAATATGTATCCGCTCATGAGACAATAACCCTGATAAATG
CTTCAATAATATTGAAAAAGGAAGAGTATGAGTATTCAACATTTCCGTGTCGCCCTTATTCCCTTTTTTG
CGGCATTTTGCCTTCCTGTTTTTGCTCACCCAGAAACGCTGGTGAAAGTAAAAGATGCTGAAGATCAGTT
GGGTGCACGAGTGGGTTACATCGAACTGGATCTCAACAGCGGTAAGATCCTTGAGAGTTTTCGCCCCGAA
GAACGTTTTCCAATGATGAGCACTTTTAAAGTTCTGCTATGTGGCGCGGTATTATCCCGTATTGACGCCG
GGCAAGAGCAACTCGGTCGCCGCATACACTATTCTCAGAATGACTTGGTTGAGTACTCACCAGTCACAGA
AAAGCATCTTACGGATGGCATGACAGTAAGAGAATTATGCAGTGCTGCCATAACCATGAGTGATAACACT
GCGGCCAACTTACTTCTGACAACGATCGGAGGACCGAAGGAGCTAACCGCTTTTTTGCACAACATGGGGG
ATCATGTAACTCGCCTTGATCGTTGGGAACCGGAGCTGAATGAAGCCATACCAAACGACGAGCGTGACAC
CACGATGCCTGTAGCAATGGCAACAACGTTGCGCAAACTATTAACTGGCGAACTACTTACTCTAGCTTCC
CGGCAACAATTAATAGACTGGATGGAGGCGGATAAAGTTGCAGGACCACTTCTGCGCTCGGCCCTTCCGG
CTGGCTGGTTTATTGCTGATAAATCTGGAGCCGGTGAGCGTGGGTCTCGCGGTATCATTGCAGCACTGGG
GCCAGATGGTAAGCCCTCCCGTATCGTAGTTATCTACACGACGGGGAGTCAGGCAACTATGGATGAACGA
AATAGACAGATCGCTGAGATAGGTGCCTCACTGATTAAGCATTGGTAACTGTCAGACCAAGTTTACTCAT
ATATACTTTAGATTGATTTAAAACTTCATTTTTAATTTAAAAGGATCTAGGTGAAGATCCTTTTTGATAA
TCTCATGACCAAAATCCCTTAACGTGAGTTTTCGTTCCACTGAGCGTCAGACCCCGTAGAAAAGATCAAA
GGATCTTCTTGAGATCCTTTTTTTCTGCGCGTAATCTGCTGCTTGCAAACAAAAAAACCACCGCTACCAG
CGGTGGTTTGTTTGCCGGATCAAGAGCTACCAACTCTTTTTCCGAAGGTAACTGGCTTCAGCAGAGCGCA
GATACCAAATACTGTCCTTCTAGTGTAGCCGTAGTTAGGCCACCACTTCAAGAACTCTGTAGCACCGCCT
ACATACCTCGCTCTGCTAATCCTGTTACCAGTGGCTGCTGCCAGTGGCGATAAGTCGTGTCTTACCGGGT
TGGACTCAAGACGATAGTTACCGGATAAGGCGCAGCGGTCGGGCTGAACGGGGGGTTCGTGCACACAGCC
CAGCTTGGAGCGAACGACCTACACCGAACTGAGATACCTACAGCGTGAGCTATGAGAAAGCGCCACGCTT
CCCGAAGGGAGAAAGGCGGACAGGTATCCGGTAAGCGGCAGGGTCGGAACAGGAGAGCGCACGAGGGAGC
TTCCAGGGGGAAACGCCTGGTATCTTTATAGTCCTGTCGGGTTTCGCCACCTCTGACTTGAGCGTCGATT
TTTGTGATGCTCGTCAGGGGGGCGGAGCCTATGGAAAAACGCCAGCAACGCGGCCTTTTTACGGTTCCTG
GCCTTTTGCTGGCCTTTTGCTCACATGTTCTTTCCTGCGTTATCCCCTGATTCTGTGGATAACCGTATTA
CCGCCTTTGAGTGAGCTGATACCGCTCGCCGCAGCCGAACGACCGAGCGCAGCGAGTCAGTGAGCGAGGA
AGCGGAAGAGCGCCTGATGCGGTATTTTCTCCTTACGCATCTGTGCGGTATTTCACACCGCATATGGTGC
ACTCTCAGTACAATCTGCTCTGATGCCGCATAGTTAAGCCAGTATACACTCCGCTATCGCTACGTGACTG
GGTCATGGCTGCGCCCCGACACCCGCCAACACCCGCTGACGCGCCCTGACGGGCTTGTCTGCTCCCGGCA
TCCGCTTACAGACAAGCTGTGACCGTCTCCGGGAGCTGCATGTGTCAGAGGTTTTCACCGTCATCACCGA
AACGCGCGAGGCAGCTCTAGATCATGCGCACCCGTGGCCAGGACCCAACGCTGCCCGAAATTCCGACACC
ATCGAATGGTGCAAAACCTTTCGCGGTATGGCATGATAGCGCCCGGAAGAGAGTCAATTCAGGGTGGTGA
ATGTGAAACCAGTAACGTTATACGATGTCGCAGAGTATGCCGGTGTCTCTTATCAGACCGTTTCCCGCGT
GGTGAACCAGGCCAGCCACGTTTCTGCGAAAACGCGGGAAAAAGTGGAAGCGGCGATGGCGGAGCTGAAT
TACATTCCCAACCGCGTGGCACAACAACTGGCGGGCAAACAGTCGTTGCTGATTGGCGTTGCCACCTCCA
GTCTGGCCCTGCACGCGCCGTCGCAAATTGTCGCGGCGATTAAATCTCGCGCCGATCAACTGGGTGCCAG
CGTGGTGGTGTCGATGGTAGAACGAAGCGGCGTCGAAGCCTGTAAAGCGGCGGTGCACAATCTTCTCGCG
CAACGCGTCAGTGGGCTGATCATTAACTATCCGCTGGATGACCAGGATGCCATTGCTGTGGAAGCTGCCT
GCACTAATGTTCCGGCGTTATTTCTTGATGTCTCTGACCAGACACCCATCAACAGTATTATTTTCTCCCA
TGAAGACGGTACGCGACTGGGCGTGGAGCATCTGGTCGCATTGGGTCACCAGCAAATCGCGCTGTTAGCG
GGCCCATTAAGTTCTGTCTCGGCGCGTCTGCGTCTGGCTGGCTGGCATAAATATCTCACTCGCAATCAAA
TTCAGCCGATAGCGGAACGGGAAGGCGACTGGAGTGCCATGTCCGGTTTTCAACAAACCATGCAAATGCT
GAATGAGGGCATCGTTCCCACTGCGATGCTGGTTGCCAACGATCAGATGGCGCTGGGCGCAATGCGCGCC
ATTACCGAGTCCGGGCTGCGCGTTGGTGCGGATATCTCGGTAGTGGGATACGACGATACCGAAGACAGCT
CATGTTATATCCCGCCGTTAACCACCATCAAACAGGATTTTCGCCTGCTGGGGCAAACCAGCGTGGACCG
CTTGCTGCAACTCTCTCAGGGCCAGGCGGTGAAGGGCAATCAGCTGTTGCCCGTCTCACTGGTGAAAAGA
AAAACCACCCTGGCGCCCAATACGCAAACCGCCTCTCCCCGCGCGTTGGCCGATTCATTAATGCAGCTGG
CACGACAGGTTTCCCGACTGGAAAGCGGGCAGTGAGCGCAACGCAATTAATGTAAGTTAGCTCACTCATT
AGGCACAATTCTCATGTTTGACAGCTTATCATCGACTGCACGTAATCTAGAGGGCGGATTTGTCCTACTC
AGGAGAGCGTTCACCGACAAACAACAGATAAAACGAAAGGCCCAGTCTTTCGACTGAGCCTTTCGTTTTA
TTTGATGCCTCAAGCTAGAGAGTCATTACCCCAGGCGTTTAAGGGCACCAATAACTGCCTTAAAAAAATT
ACGCCCCGCCCTGCCACTCATCGCAGTACTGTTGTAATTCATTAAGCATTCTGCCGACATGGAAGCCATC
ACAAACGGCATGATGAACCTGAATCGCCAGCGGCATCAGCACCTTGTCGCCTTGCGTATAATATTTGCCC
ATGGTGAAAACGGGGGCGAAGAAGTTGTCCATATTGGCCACGTTTAAATCAAAACTGGTGAAACTCACCC
AGGGATTGGCTGAGACGAAAAACATATTCTCAATAAACCCTTTAGGGAAATAGGCCAGGTTTTCACCGTA
ACACGCCACATCTTGCGAATATATGTGTAGAAACTGCCGGAAATCGTCGTGGTATTCACTCCAGAGCGAT
GAAAACGTTTCAGTTTGCTCATGGAAAACGGTGTAACAAGGGTGAACACTATCCCATATCACCAGCTCAC
CGTCTTTCATTGCCATACGAAATTCCGGATGAGCATTCATCAGGCGGGCAAGAATGTGAATAAAGGCCGG
ATAAAACTTGTGCTTATTTTTCTTTACGGTCTTTAAAAAGGCCGTAATATCCAGCTGAACGGTCTGGTTA
TAGGTACATTGAGCAACTGACTGAAATGCCTCAAAATGTTCTTTACGATGCCATTGGGATATATCAACGG
TGGTATATCCAGTGATTTTTTTCTCCATTTTAGCTTCCTTAGCTCCTGAAAATCTCGCCAAGCTAGCTTG
GATTCTCACCAATAAAAAACGCCCGGCGGCAACCGAGCGTTCTGAACAAATCCAGATGGAGTTCTGAGGT
CATTACTGGATCTATCAACAGGAGTCCAAGCTCAGCTAATTAAGCTTCGAACGCGTATCGATGGTACCGT
CGACGTCCTACAGGCGCGCCATCACCACTTTGTACAAGAAAGCTGGGTATCATTATTTGAGTAAATTAAT
CCACGATCCCAGCCATTCTTCTGCCGGATCTTCCGGAATGTCGTGATCAAGAATGTTGATCTTCAGTGTT
TCGCCTGTCTGTTTTGCACCGGAATCTTTGAGTTCTGCCTCGAGTTTATCGATAGCCCCACAAAAGGTGT
CATATTCACGACTACCAATACCGATTGCGCCAAAGCGGACCGCAGAAAGATCGGGCTTCTGTTCCTGCAA
TGCTTCATAGAAAGGAGAAAGGTTGTCCGGAATATCTCCGGCACCGTGGGTGGAGCTGATAATCAGCCAG
ATCCCCGAGGCAGATAAATCTTCCAACAGCGGACCGTGCAGCGTTTCGGTGGTAAAACCCGCCTCTTCCA
GCTTTTCAGCCAGGTGTTCTGCTACATATTCGGCACCGCCGAGGGTGCTGCCGCTGATAAGAGTGATATC
TGCAGCACCAGCGTAATCTGGAACGTCGTATGGATAGGATCCTGCATAGTCCGGGACGTCATAGGGATAG
CCCGCATAGTCAGGAACATCGTATGGGTAGGATCCCATTCCCTGCATTAATGAATCGGCCAACGCGCGGG
GAGAGGCGGTTT
